>Addgene plasmid #29007 | pEMS1056 | addgene partial sequence | sequence record 41364 | CRE-R 5'-gcaaacggacagaagcattt-3'
TGTCCATCAGGTTCTTGCGAACCTCATCACTCGTTGCATCGACCGGTAATGCAGGCAAATTTTGGTGTAC
GGTCAGTAAATTGGACATGAAGTTCCTATACTTTCTAGAGAATAGGAACTTCAGATCTGAGTCCGGTAGC
GCCACGTGACGCGTCGGGAAGGGGGAGGGAAGAAAAAGCAGCGCGAAGATTCGCCTCGCCCCTTCCCCTG
GGGTCTTCCGCCCTTCTCCTGGGAAGTTTCGGAGGAAGGGAATGCAGAGACCCAAGCAGGAAGTTCTTAC
TGCTTCGGCGAAGGGTATCTCCGAGGAGCAGCTTTCAGGCGCTCCCTGGGCTCTCGCAGTCCAGCGCGTT
CAGAAGCTCCAGCTGGGAAACTGGAGTTGGCCTGAAAGCAGCTCCAGGATCTCCCGGCGGCGGAGAGGTG
GCTGGAACGTCTGTCTGTCGCTGTCCATTTTACTTTGCCGCTCCCGAACTGGCTGCCGGAGCTGGAGTCT
CCCCACTAGCAAACAGTCTCCAATCCCAGAAATATCTAGAACCGAGAAGCCCCATCCTCCACGGTCACTC
TGTGACCCTCCTCTCCCTATTTCCTTCCTTCCCTCTCTCCCCCTCTCTCCTCCTCTCTTCTCTCTCTTCT
GCCTCTTTCGTCCCCCTTCTCCCCACCTGCCTTCCCTTTCAGTCTCCCTCTTCCTCCTCACTTCCCTTTA
TTTATCCCTCTGTGAGTCGCTTCGAAAGCCAGGCTCCTTCCCTCCCACTCTAACCCTCCCCTCCTAATAC
TTCCCCAACCCCGAGGAGTGCCTCTTTCCTCTGGGTCCCCGCCCTCCTCTCCCTCTAGCTCAGCGTCTTT
GCATTCGAGTCTCTTTTTGTC
