>Addgene plasmid #29007 | pEMS1056 | addgene partial sequence | sequence record 43757 | oEMS2263 5'-AGGTCTGAAGAGGAGTTTACGTCCA-3'
CGAATTCGAGCTCCTAGGTTACTAGAGAAGCAGGCTACTGGTATCTCCCCCTTTCTCTGCCTCGCAGAGA
GGCCAGTGTGTGCTTCTAAGTGAACTTCCTGTGGCTCTCATTTCCTAAACTTGAAGCAGTTCGTTTCTGA
TAGGGATGTGAGAATTGAAGCCCCAGGATACGACCAAATTAGACTTTGGCCCACAATAGCAGACCAAAGT
TAGTATATTTTTCACAGCTTGATTAGAAGAGCTTGCATCTAGGAAGGGCAGGATTATTACATCTGACTTC
CAGGAGAGCAGCTGTGGTATTATTCTCCAGCAAGCTAACAACAGAGAATCTGCTCTGGTTGACAGCACAT
TTCTTTACTCCAGCCCAGATCTGGCAGCCTTGCCTGAGTACCTTTCTAATGCCAGAGCCCTCAGCTCTCC
AGCTGTCTTCAGTTGCTGTCCTTTTCCTTCAGCTGTCATGACTCTGCTGTGATCTTTGAAATTTGCCTGC
AAACATATATTTTCTTAATTCTATTTTCTCTCCAAAGTGGTCAAAGGGCCCTTGCATTTGTATGAGGATC
AAAAAGGAACTTTTATATGTTACATACAAAAAAAGGGGCAGCTTTTCATAAACTCCTATTTTCCATTGGC
TGGTGGGCCACTGGTCTCAGAATCATGTAGGAGGCTTGATAAATAGACACATCCTTGATCCACCCTAGAA
CTACTCACTCAAAGTCACTGGAAGTTGAGGCCTGGGAGTCTGCATTTTTACCAAGCTCATCAAGTGA
