[The description below was written by a language model from this plasmid's Addgene catalogue record.]
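Description:
pEMS1056 is a Pleiades Promoter Project plasmid built on the large pEMS1040 backbone (about 17.6 kb without insert). It is maintained in E. coli as a high-copy plasmid under ampicillin selection. The record supplies only catalogue fields and no feature table, so the origin of replication and the other elements that make up the bulk of this large backbone are not stated and cannot be described here.

The insert is Ple120, a roughly 1.8 kb human MiniPromoter designed from regulatory sequence of HTR1A, the gene encoding the 5-hydroxytryptamine (serotonin) 1A receptor. It was cloned by restriction enzymes between AvrII and MluI sites. Ple120 is a promoter element rather than a coding sequence, so the "tag" listed in the record, Cre-EGFP-NLS carried on the backbone downstream of the cloning site, is best read as the reporter cassette that the MiniPromoter is meant to drive. This reporter combines Cre recombinase with EGFP and a nuclear localisation signal. Promoter activity could therefore be read out directly as nuclear green fluorescence, or indirectly through Cre-mediated recombination of loxP-flanked targets.

The plasmid belongs to a collection of compact human promoters developed to direct selective expression in particular brain regions or cell types. Here the presumed aim is to recapitulate aspects of the HTR1A expression pattern. The record explicitly notes, however, that reporter expression under this MiniPromoter has not been tested in this plasmid, so its activity and specificity remain unvalidated.
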