Addgene plasmid #29007: pEMS1056
Purpose: Expression of the reporter gene under the control of the MiniPromoter in this plasmid has not been tested
Depositing lab: Elizabeth Simpson. Depositing organization: University of British Columbia. Publication: A regulatory toolbox of MiniPromoters to drive selective expression in the brain. Portales-Casamar E, Swanson DJ, Liu L, de Leeuw CN, Banks KG, Ho Sui SJ, Fulton DL, Ali J, Amirabbasi M, Arenillas DJ, Babyak N, Black SF, Bonaguro RJ, Brauer E, Candido TR, Castellarin M, Chen J, Chen Y, Cheng JC, Chopra V, Docking TR, Dreolini L, D'Souza CA, Flynn EK, Glenn R, Hatakka K, Hearty TG, Imanian B, Jiang S, Khorasan-zadeh S, Komljenovic I, Laprise S, Liao NY, Lim JS, Lithwick S, Liu F, Liu J, Lu M, McConechy M, McLeod AJ, Milisavljevic M, Mis J, O'Connor K, Palma B, Palmquist DL, Schmouth JF, Swanson MI, Tam B, Ticoll A, Turner JL, Varhol R, Vermeulen J, Watkins RF, Wilson G, Wong BK, Wong SH, Wong TY, Yang GS, Ypsilanti AR, Jones SJ, Holt RA, Goldowitz D, Wasserman WW, Simpson EM. Proc Natl Acad Sci U S A. 2010 Sep 21. 107(38):16589-94. 10.1073/pnas.1009158107 PubMed 20807748.
Backbone
  Vector backbone: pEMS1040
  Backbone size w/o insert (bp): 17590
  Vector type: Pleiades Promoter Project [sic, Pleaides Plieades]
Growth in bacteria
  Bacterial resistance: Ampicillin, 100 μg/mL
  Growth temperature: 37°C
  Growth strain: DH5alpha
  Growth instructions: DH10B
  Copy number: High Copy
Gene/Insert
  Gene/Insert name: Ple120 (alt names: HTR1A; 5-hydroxytryptamine 1A receptor)
  Species: H. sapiens (human)
  Insert size (bp): 1816
  Entrez Gene: HTR1A (a.k.a. 5-HT-1A, 5-HT1A, 5HT1a, ADRB2RL1, ADRBRL1, G-21, PFMCD)
  Tag / fusion protein: Cre-EGFP-NLS (C terminal on backbone)
  Cloning method: Restriction Enzyme; 5′ cloning site AvrII (unknown if destroyed); 3′ cloning site MluI (unknown if destroyed)
  Sequencing primers: 5′ Unknown
Terms and licenses: Academic/Nonprofit Terms; Industry Terms: Not Available to Industry
How to cite: pEMS1056 was a gift from Elizabeth Simpson (Addgene plasmid # 29007 ; http://n2t.net/addgene:29007 ; RRID:Addgene_29007)
